>Addgene plasmid #119633 | pC0.166 | addgene full sequence | sequence record 249658 | Addgene NGS Result
GTGGCTCTTCAGTGGACGAAAGGGCCTCGTGATACGCCTATTTTTATAGGTTAATGTCATGATAATAATG
GTTTCTTAGACGTCAGGTGGCACTTTTCGGGGAAATGTGCGCGGAACCCCTATTTGTTTATTTTTCTAAA
TACATTCAAATATGTATCCGCTCATGAGACAATAACCCTGATAAATGCTTCAATAATATTGAAAAAGGAA
GAGTATGCGCTCACGCAACTGGTCCAGAACCTTGACCGAACGCAGCGGTGGTAACGGCGCAGTGGCGGTT
TTCATGGCTTGTTATGACTGTTTTTTTTTGGGGTACAGTCTATGCCTCGGGCATCCAAGCAGCAAGCGCG
TTACGCCGTGGGTCGATGTTTGATGTTATGGAGCAGCAACGATGTTACGCAGCAGGGCAGTCGCCCTAAA
ACAAAGTTAAACATCATGAGGGAAGCGGTGATCGCCGAAGTATCGACTCAACTATCAGAGGTAGTTGGCG
TCATCGAGCGCCATCTCGAACCGACGTTGCTGGCCGTACATTTGTACGGCTCCGCAGTGGATGGCGGCCT
GAAGCCACACAGCGATATTGATTTGCTGGTTACGGTGACCGTAAGGCTTGATGAAACAACGCGGCGAGCT
TTGATCAACGACCTTTTGGAAACTTCGGCTTCCCCTGGAGAGAGCGAGATTCTCCGCGCTGTAGAAGTCA
CCATTGTTGTGCACGACGACATCATTCCGTGGCGTTATCCAGCTAAGCGCGAACTGCAATTTGGAGAATG
GCAGCGCAATGACATTCTTGCAGGTATCTTCGAGCCAGCCACGATCGACATTGATCTGGCTATCTTGCTG
ACAAAAGCAAGAGAACATAGCGTTGCCTTGGTAGGTCCAGCGGCGGAGGAACTCTTTGATCCGGTTCCTG
AACAGGATCTATTTGAGGCGCTAAATGAAACCTTAACGCTATGGAACTCGCCGCCCGACTGGGCTGGCGA
TGAGCGAAATGTAGTGCTTACGTTGTCCCGCATTTGGTACAGCGCAGTAACCGGCAAAATCGCGCCGAAG
GATGTCGCTGCCGACTGGGCAATGGAGCGCCTGCCGGCCCAGTATCAGCCCGTCATACTTGAAGCTAGAC
AGGCTTATCTTGGACAAGAAGAAGATCGCTTGGCCTCGCGCGCAGATCAGTTGGAAGAATTTGTCCATTA
CGTAAAAGGCGAGATCACCAAGGTAGTCGGCAAATAACTGTCAGACCAAGTTTACTCATATATACTTTAG
ATTGATTTAAAACTTCATTTTTAATTTAAAAGGATCTAGGTGAAGATCCTTTTTGATAATCTCATGACCA
AAATCCCTTAACGTGAGTTTTCGTTCCACTGAGCGTCAGACCCCGTAGAAAAGATCAAAGGATCTTCTTG
AGATCCTTTTTTTCTGCGCGTAATCTGCTGCTTGCAAACAAAAAAACCACCGCTACCAGCGGTGGTTTGT
TTGCCGGATCAAGAGCTACCAACTCTTTTTCCGAAGGTAACTGGCTTCAGCAGAGCGCAGATACCAAATA
CTGTTCTTCTAGTGTAGCCGTAGTTAGGCCACCACTTCAAGAACTCTGTAGCACCGCCTACATACCTCGC
TCTGCTAATCCTGTTACCAGTGGCTGCTGCCAGTGGCGATAAGTCGTGTCTTACCGGGTTGGACTCAAGA
CGATAGTTACCGGATAAGGCGCAGCGGTCGGGCTGAACGGGGGGTTCGTGCACACAGCCCAGCTTGGAGC
GAACGACCTACACCGAACTGAGATACCTACAGCGTGAGCTATGAGAAAGCGCCACGCTTCCCGAAGGGAG
AAAGGCGGACAGGTATCCGGTAAGCGGCAGGGTCGGAACAGGAGAGCGCACGAGGGAGCTTCCAGGGGGA
AACGCCTGGTATCTTTATAGTCCTGTCGGGTTTCGCCACCTCTGACTTGAGCGTCGATTTTTGTGATGCT
CGTCAGGGGGGCGGAGCCTATGGAAAAACGCCAGCAACGCGGCCTTTTTACGGTTCCTGGCCTTTTGCTG
GCCTTTTGCTCACATGTTCTTTCCTGCGTTATCCCCTGATTCTGTGGATAACCGTATTACCGCCTTTGAG
TGAGCTGATACCGCTCGCCGCAGCCGAACGACCGAGCGCAGCGAGTCAGTGAGCGAGGAAGCGGAAGAGC
GCCCAATACGCAAACCGCCTCTCCCCGCGCGTTGGCCGATTCATTAATCACTCTGTGGTCTCAGCTTGCA
CTAATTGCTTCAAATTTGACACAGATGCCAGATTTAGAGAATTTTATCAAAGATGATAAAGAAACTACTA
ATGAAGATAAATTAATTTTGTTGACTGCTTATCAAGGTTTCAAAAATAAAGTTGATGGATTGTTTAAATT
ATTTGGTTGGCCATGCTTTGGATTTAAACAAGAAAAAGAAACTTAAAAAATCTTATATTTTTTATTGTTT
AAATTGTCACCAATTTTTGTAGGGATGTTGGGCTAAATTGACGTTGTAATAGCGGGCATCATCCGTTACC
TCTTCCCCGATCCAGGGAAGTAGACTTATTTTTTCACCAGTGTAGGTTAATTCCACTTCCGCTAAAATTA
GACCCTGGTTATCCCCCAAAAACTCGTCTACTTCTCAGGTTTTACCATGGTAATCGAGGCAATAACGATA
TTTTCAATCAGGGGCGGTGAACAGAGTTCTGTCAAAATTTAATTGGCTTCCACTGCAAGAATTTCATACT
CAAATCCAAGCGGGCAATGCTGGCATTTTTACCCTTAATGGTGAGATAGGCCCGATCGCCAATGGTACGG
ACTCGCAGCGTAGTTAAATCTGGGGTGGCAATGTAACCTTGACGGTACAAATAACCCTGGACTAAACTCC
GCCAGCGGTCATCTTTAACCAGGAATTTATGTTCAATCTCGATGGCCACAACCTCCGCCCCCCGATGTTG
CAAGTTTTATTTGATGATTACCGGTAAGCTCAACAATCCGATAGGTTTCCATTGTCCTATACATTTCTGG
GCAAACGAGTGGGCTTTCATCTGTATTCTTCCATGGCCCACAAAATTTTGAAGGCCACCACTGACAGGAT
TGGTGTTGGGGGGCATCAACCCATTCTTTTCGCCGGACTACGTTAACCATAATGTGTCGGAAGGGAATGA
ATCTCCGGGTTATTCAAAAAATTAGTGGTCACAAGAATTTGAATGTGTTGTCCCACTATCTGGCGGCTTC
TGAACAGGAGAAGGAGCCGCTTGAGACCACGAA
Features (pLannotate 1.2.2; 8 found; start..end, strand, type, name):
    110..214     +  promoter       AmpR promoter: bla
    205..285     -  CDS            int (fragment): INT2_ECOLX - Protein inferred from homology: Swiss-Prot protein existence level 3. Putative integrase believed to be involved in the insertion of antibiotic resistance genes into plasmids and transposons. From Escherichia coli.
    373..429     +  CDS            GmR (fragment): gentamycin acetyltransferase; aacC1; confers resistance to gentamycin
    436..1224    +  CDS            aadA: S3AD_ECOLX - Experimental evidence at protein level: Swiss-Prot protein existence level 1. Mediates bacterial resistance to the antibiotics streptomycin and spectinomycin. From Escherichia coli.
   1398..1986    +  rep_origin     ori: high-copy-number ColE1/pMB1/pBR322/pUC origin of replication
   2169..2218    +  CDS            lacI (fragment): lac repressor; lacI; The lac repressor binds to the lac operator to inhibit transcription in E. coli. This inhibition can be relieved by adding lactose or isopropyl-β-D-thiogalactopyranoside (IPTG).
   2445..2663    -  CDS            3PASE_HUNT2 (fragment): Experimental evidence at protein level: Swiss-Prot protein existence level 1. Involved in the hydrolysis of the beta-gamma-phosphoanhydride linkage of triphosphate-containing substrates (inorganic or nucleoside- linked). Catalyzes vigorously the hydrolysis of inorganic triphosphate (PPPi), however it can also catalyze the hydrolysis of ATP to ADP and phosphate. It can use ribonucleotides such as GTP, CTP, or UTP and deoxynucleotides such as dATP, dGTP, dCTP, and dTTP. From Hungateiclostridium thermocellum (strain ATCC 27405 / DSM 1237 / JCM 9322 / NBRC 103400 / NCIMB 10682 / NRRL B-4536 / VPI
   2734..2910    -  CDS            3PASE_HUNT2 (fragment): Experimental evidence at protein level: Swiss-Prot protein existence level 1. Involved in the hydrolysis of the beta-gamma-phosphoanhydride linkage of triphosphate-containing substrates (inorganic or nucleoside- linked). Catalyzes vigorously the hydrolysis of inorganic triphosphate (PPPi), however it can also catalyze the hydrolysis of ATP to ADP and phosphate. It can use ribonucleotides such as GTP, CTP, or UTP and deoxynucleotides such as dATP, dGTP, dCTP, and dTTP. From Hungateiclostridium thermocellum (strain ATCC 27405 / DSM 1237 / JCM 9322 / NBRC 103400 / NCIMB 10682 / NRRL B-4536 / VPI
