[The description below was written by a language model from this plasmid's Addgene catalogue record and pLannotate feature annotations shown in this document.]
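Description:
pC0.166 is a Level 0 part plasmid from the CyanoGate modular cloning suite, which extends the plant MoClo Golden Gate syntax to cyanobacterial engineering. It is built on the pICH41276 Level 0 acceptor backbone and is maintained in E. coli through a high-copy ColE1/pUC-type origin. Selection is with spectinomycin, conferred by the aadA aminoglycoside adenylyltransferase gene, which the annotation places downstream of an AmpR (bla) promoter. The short integrase, gentamicin acetyltransferase and lacI fragments flagged around the marker and origin are most likely remnants of the cassettes from which the backbone was assembled, not functional genes.

The payload is a roughly 1 kb segment of Synechocystis sp. PCC 6803 genomic DNA named the NS1 Down Flank, described as the sequence downstream of slr0573. It was inserted using BpiI, a Type IIS enzyme, and both sites were destroyed in the process, as is usual when a part is domesticated into a Level 0 vector. The part carries no promoter, reporter or tag. The two annotated reverse-strand fragments resembling a triphosphatase from a Clostridium relative fall within the insert region. They probably reflect homology to a native Synechocystis open reading frame in the flank, although the record does not identify it.

As an "insertion site" part, this flank is presumably meant to be combined in higher-level assemblies with a matching upstream NS1 flank, so that the two homology arms bracket a cargo and marker. Such an arrangement would direct integration by homologous recombination at neutral site 1 of the Synechocystis chromosome, but the record does not describe the partner parts or the assembly scheme.
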