Addgene plasmid #119633: pC0.166
Purpose: Level 0 Part. Insertion site
Depositing lab: Alistair McCormick. Depositing organization: University of Edinburgh. Publication: CyanoGate: A Modular Cloning Suite for Engineering Cyanobacteria Based on the Plant MoClo Syntax. Vasudevan R, Gale GAR, Schiavon AA, Puzorjov A, Malin J, Gillespie MD, Vavitsas K, Zulkower V, Wang B, Howe CJ, Lea-Smith DJ, McCormick AJ. Plant Physiol. 2019 May;180(1):39-55. doi: 10.1104/pp.18.01401. Epub 2019 Feb 28. PubMed 30819783.
Backbone
  Vector backbone: pICH41276
  Backbone size w/o insert (bp): 2247
  Vector type: Synthetic Biology
Growth in bacteria
  Bacterial resistance: Spectinomycin, 50 μg/mL
  Growth temperature: 37°C
  Growth strain: DH5alpha
  Copy number: High Copy
Gene/Insert
  Gene/Insert name: 6803 NS1 Down Flank
  Insert size (bp): 1000
  Cloning method: Restriction Enzyme; 5′ cloning site BpiI (destroyed during cloning); 3′ cloning site BpiI (destroyed during cloning)
  Sequencing primers: 5′ ttgagtgagctgataccgct; 3′ GTCTCATGAGCGGATACATATTTGAATG
Terms and licenses: Academic/Nonprofit Terms; Industry Terms: Not Available to Industry
Depositor comments: Synechocystis sp. PCC 6803, sequence downstream of slr0573. Please visit https://www.biorxiv.org/content/10.1101/426700v1 for bioRxiv preprint.
How to cite: pC0.166 was a gift from Alistair McCormick (Addgene plasmid # 119633 ; http://n2t.net/addgene:119633 ; RRID:Addgene_119633)
