>Addgene plasmid #119633 | pC0.166 | depositor partial sequence | sequence record 226160 | 6803 NS1 Down Flank
GCACTAATTGCTTCAAATTTGACACAGATGCCAGATTTAGAGAATTTTATCAAAGATGATAAAGAAACTA
CTAATGAAGATAAATTAATTTTGTTGACTGCTTATCAAGGTTTCAAAAATAAAGTTGATGGATTGTTTAA
ATTATTTGGTTGGCCATGCTTTGGATTTAAACAAGAAAAAGAAACTTAAAAAATCTTATATTTTTTATTG
TTTAAATTGTCACCAATTTTTGTAGGGATGTTGGGCTAAATTGACGTTGTAATAGCGGGCATCATCCGTT
ACCTCTTCCCCGATCCAGGGAAGTAGACTTATTTTTTCACCAGTGTAGGTTAATTCCACTTCCGCTAAAA
TTAGACCCTGGTTATCCCCCAAAAACTCGTCTACTTCTCAGGTTTTACCATGGTAATCGAGGCAATAACG
ATATTTTCAATCAGGGGCGGTGAACAGAGTTCTGTCAAAATTTAATTGGCTTCCACTGCAAGAATTTCAT
ACTCAAATCCAAGCGGGCAATGCTGGCATTTTTACCCTTAATGGTGAGATAGGCCCGATCGCCAATGGTA
CGGACTCGCAGCGTAGTTAAATCTGGGGTGGCAATGTAACCTTGACGGTACAAATAACCCTGGACTAAAC
TCCGCCAGCGGTCATCTTTAACCAGGAATTTATGTTCAATCTCGATGGCCACAACCTCCGCCCCCCGATG
TTGCAAGTTTTATTTGATGATTACCGGTAAGCTCAACAATCCGATAGGTTTCCATTGTCCTATACATTTC
TGGGCAAACGAGTGGGCTTTCATCTGTATTCTTCCATGGCCCACAAAATTTTGAAGGCCACCACTGACAG
GATTGGTGTTGGGGGGCATCAACCCATTCTTTTCGCCGGACTACGTTAACCATAATGTGTCGGAAGGGAA
TGAATCTCCGGGTTATTCAAAAAATTAGTGGTCACAAGAATTTGAATGTGTTGTCCCACTATCTGGCGGC
TTCTGAACAGGAGAAGGAGC
